Addgene plasmid #12458: pGEX-mUbp43-His
Depositing lab: Dong-Er Zhang. Depositing organization: Scripps California (The Scripps Research Institute). Publication: UBP43 (USP18) specifically removes ISG15 from conjugated proteins. Malakhov MP, Malakhova OA, Kim KI, Ritchie KJ, Zhang DE. J Biol Chem. 2002 Mar 22. 277(12):9976-81. 10.1074/jbc.M109078200 PubMed 11788588.
Backbone
  Vector backbone: pGEX-4T3
  Backbone manufacturer: Amersham
  Backbone size w/o insert (bp): 5000
  Vector type: Bacterial Expression
Growth in bacteria
  Bacterial resistance: Ampicillin, 100 μg/mL
  Growth temperature: 37°C
  Growth strain: DH5alpha
  Copy number: High Copy
Gene/Insert
  Gene/Insert name: UBP43
  Species: M. musculus (mouse)
  Entrez Gene: Usp18 (a.k.a. 1110058H21Rik, AW047653, UBP4, UBP43, Ubp15)
  Tag / fusion protein: GST (N terminal on backbone); His (C terminal on insert)
  Cloning method: Restriction Enzyme; 5′ cloning site BamHI (destroyed during cloning); 3′ cloning site XhoI (destroyed during cloning)
  Sequencing primers: 5′ pGEX 5'; 3′ pGEX 3'
Terms and licenses: Academic/Nonprofit Terms; Industry Terms: Not Available to Industry
How to cite: pGEX-mUbp43-His was a gift from Dong-Er Zhang (Addgene plasmid # 12458 ; http://n2t.net/addgene:12458 ; RRID:Addgene_12458)
