[The description below was written by a language model from this plasmid's Addgene catalogue record and the feature table of its GenBank file.]
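Description:
pGEX-mUbp43-His is a bacterial expression plasmid built on the pGEX-4T3 backbone (about 5 kb without insert), designed to produce mouse UBP43, the product of the Usp18 gene, as a doubly tagged recombinant protein in E. coli. It is a high-copy plasmid selected with ampicillin. The UBP43 coding sequence was inserted by restriction cloning between the BamHI and XhoI sites of the vector, both of which were destroyed in the process. This places the insert in frame downstream of the backbone-encoded glutathione S-transferase (GST), while a His tag carried on the insert sits at the C terminus. The record does not list the promoter. pGEX-series vectors generally drive GST fusions from an IPTG-inducible tac promoter, but that is general knowledge of the backbone rather than something annotated here.

The sequence record held for this plasmid is only a 799 bp partial read, not the full construct. Its single annotated feature is a thrombin recognition and cleavage site, consistent with the junction between GST and the cloned insert in pGEX-4T vectors. This site allows the GST moiety to be removed proteolytically after glutathione-affinity capture. The C-terminal His tag offers a second, independent handle for metal-affinity purification, so the two tags together can help enrich for full-length protein. UBP43/USP18 is a protease that removes the ubiquitin-like modifier ISG15 from conjugated proteins, as the associated publication's title states. The plasmid is therefore suited to producing purified enzyme for in vitro biochemical work such as deconjugation and substrate-specificity assays.
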