LOCUS       Exported 799 bp ds-DNA linear SYN 14-JUN-2021
DEFINITION  synthetic linear DNA
ACCESSION   .
VERSION     .
KEYWORDS    pGEX-mUbp43-His
SOURCE      synthetic DNA construct
  ORGANISM  synthetic DNA construct
REFERENCE   1 (bases 1 to 799)
  AUTHORS   Malakhov MP, Malakhova OA, Kim KI, Ritchie KJ, Zhang DE
  TITLE     UBP43 (USP18) specifically removes ISG15 from conjugated proteins.
  JOURNAL   J Biol Chem. 2002 Mar 22. 277(12):9976-81.
  PUBMED    11788588
REFERENCE   2 (bases 1 to 799)
  AUTHORS   .
  TITLE     Direct Submission
  JOURNAL   Exported Jun 14, 2021 from SnapGene Server 1.1.58
            http://www.snapgene.com
FEATURES             Location/Qualifiers
     source          1..799
                     /organism="synthetic DNA construct"
                     /mol_type="other DNA"
     CDS             17..34
                     /codon_start=1
                     /product="thrombin recognition and cleavage site"
                     /label=thrombin site
                     /translation="LVPRGS"
ORIGIN
        1 ccntctcaaa tcggatctgg ttccgcgtgg atcactaatg ggcaaggggt ttgggctcct
       61 gaggaaaccc tgccagtcag ttgtggctga gccgcagcag tactcagcgc tggaggaaga
      121 gaggaccatg aagaggaaga gagtgctgtc tagagacctc tgcagtgcct gggacagccc
      181 tcatggtctg gttggtttac acaacatcgg acagacgtgt tgccttaact ccttgcttca
      241 agtgttcatg atgaacatgg acttcagaat gatattgaag aggataacag tgcctcggag
      301 tgcagaagag aggaagagaa gtgtcccctt ccagctgctt ttgctgctgg agaagatgca
      361 ggacagtcga cagaaagcct tgctgcccac ggagctcgtt cagtgcctgc agaaatacaa
      421 cgtgccgttg tttgtccagc acgatgctgc tcaactctac cttacaatct ggaacctgac
      481 taaggaccag atcacggaca cagacttgac agagcggctg cagggtctgt tcaccatctg
      541 gacgcaggag tccctgattt gcgtgggctg tacagcagag agcagcagga ggagcaaact
      601 gctcacactc tctcttcctc tttttgataa ggacgcaaag cctctgaaaa ccctggagga
      661 tgccttgaga tgtttcgtcc agcccaaaga gttagcaagc tccgacatgt gctgcgagag
      721 ctgtggggag aagacgcctt ggaaacaggt tctgaagctg actcatctgc cccaaacctn
      781 gacattcncc tcatgagat
//
